Addgene plasmid #147407: pAc5.1B-lambdaN-HA-CeAIN2_254-400-V5His6_R
Purpose: Insect Expression of CeAIN2_254-400
Depositing lab: Elisa Izaurralde. Depositing organization: Max Planck Institute for Developmental Biology. Publication: The interactions of GW182 proteins with PABP and deadenylases are required for both translational repression and degradation of miRNA targets. Huntzinger E, Kuzuoglu-Ozturk D, Braun JE, Eulalio A, Wohlbold L, Izaurralde E. Nucleic Acids Res. 2013 Jan;41(2):978-94. doi: 10.1093/nar/gks1078. Epub 2012 Nov 21. PubMed 23172285.
Backbone
  Vector backbone: Unknown
  Vector type: Insect Expression
Growth in bacteria
  Bacterial resistance: Ampicillin, 100 μg/mL
  Growth temperature: 37°C
  Growth strain: DH5alpha
  Copy number: Low Copy
Gene/Insert
  Gene/Insert name: CeAIN2_254-400
  Species: C. elegans (nematode)
  Mutation: Deletion of 2 AA (SD) at position 378-379 compared to the sequence given by NCBI: AF000196.1
  Cloning method: Unknown
Terms and licenses: Academic/Nonprofit Terms; Industry Terms: Not Available to Industry
Depositor comments: Plasmids from this collection were made available to the research community and donated after the lab closed. Please note that the sequence provided by the depositing laboratory may be theoretical/predicted or based on Sanger sequencing results. There may be discrepancies between sequencing results obtained by Addgene and the depositor sequence. If an Addgene verified sequence is not available, please contact before placing your order to request that our lab fully sequence the plasmid.
How to cite: pAc5.1B-lambdaN-HA-CeAIN2_254-400-V5His6_R was a gift from Elisa Izaurralde (Addgene plasmid # 147407 ; http://n2t.net/addgene:147407 ; RRID:Addgene_147407)
