[The description below was written by a language model from this plasmid's Addgene catalogue record and pLannotate feature annotations shown in this document.]
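Description:
pAc5.1B-lambdaN-HA-CeAIN2_254-400-V5His6_R is an insect-cell expression plasmid of about 5.9 kb. The catalogue lists its backbone as unknown, although the name and annotated parts point to a pAc5.1-type vector. It is propagated in E. coli through a ColE1/pUC-family origin and selected with ampicillin via the β-lactamase gene and its bla promoter. The record lists it as low copy even though the annotated origin is of the type usually described as high copy. Short fragments annotated as tetracycline resistance and SV40 large T antigen appear to be non-functional backbone remnants.

Expression is driven by the Drosophila melanogaster actin 5C promoter, a strong constitutive promoter used in Drosophila cell lines, and terminated by an SV40 polyadenylation signal. The open reading frame begins with a short fragment of bacteriophage lambda N protein, followed by an HA epitope (annotated as a partial 3xHA match, consistent in length with a single HA tag). Next comes the insert, residues 254–400 of the C. elegans GW182-family protein AIN-2. A V5 epitope lies downstream, and the name also indicates a His6 tag, which the feature table does not annotate. The insert lacks two amino acids (SD, positions 378–379) relative to the reference sequence cited by the depositor.

The lambda N peptide is commonly used to bind boxB RNA hairpins, so fusions of this kind can tether a protein fragment to a boxB-containing reporter mRNA. The record itself states only insect expression as the purpose. The associated publication concerns GW182 protein interactions with PABP and deadenylases in miRNA-mediated translational repression and mRNA decay. The epitope tags allow detection or pull-down of the fragment.
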