Features (pLannotate 1.2.2; 10 found; start..end, strand, type, name):
     56..2565    +  promoter       Ac5 promoter: Drosophila melanogaster actin 5C promoter
   2585..2650    +  CDS            N (fragment): REGN_LAMBD - Experimental evidence at protein level: Swiss-Prot protein existence level 1. Plays a role as a transcriptional antitermination factor that allows the virus to initiate its lytic phase. Activates expression of the delayed viral early genes by modifying host RNA polymerase (RNAP) into a form that is resistant to termination signals. This antitermination function requires the host NusA protein which serves to stabilize the interaction between antitermination protein N and host RNA polymerase. From Escherichia phage lambda (Bacteriophage lambda).
   2675..2701    +  CDS            3xHA (fragment): three tandem HA epitope tags
   3185..3226    +  CDS            V5 tag: epitope tag from simian virus 5
   3326..3460    -  polyA_signal   SV40 poly(A) signal: SV40 polyadenylation signal
   3483..3567    -  CDS            large T antigen (fragment): large T antigen from SV40 (simian virus 40)
   3568..4015    +  CDS            TcR (fragment): tetracycline efflux protein; tet; confers resistance to tetracycline
   4061..4649    -  rep_origin     ori: high-copy-number ColE1/pMB1/pBR322/pUC origin of replication
   4820..5680    -  CDS            AmpR: β-lactamase; bla; confers resistance to ampicillin, carbenicillin, and related antibiotics
   5681..5785    -  promoter       AmpR promoter: bla
>Addgene plasmid #147407 | pAc5.1B-lambdaN-HA-CeAIN2_254-400-V5His6_R | addgene full sequence | sequence record 356580 | Addgene NGS Result
CTTCAAGAATTAATTCTATATTCTAAAAACACAAATGATACTTCTAAAAAAAAATCATGAATGGCATCAA
CTCTGAATCAAATCTTTGCAGATGCACCTACTTCTCATTTCCACTGTCACATCATTTTTCCAGATCTCGC
TGCCTGTTATGTGGCCCACAAACCAAGACACGTTTTATGGCCATTAAAGCTGGCTGATCGTCGCCAAACA
CCAAATACATAATGAATATGTACACATTCGAGAAAGAAGCGATCAAAGAAGCGTCTTCGGGCGGAGTAGG
AGAATGCGGAGGAGAAGGAGAACGAGCTGATCTAGTATCTCTCCACAATCCAATGCCAACTGACCAACTG
GCCATATTCGGAGCAATTTGAAGCCAATTTCCATCGCCTGGCGATCGCTCCATTCTTGGCTATATGTTTT
TCACCGTTACCCGGGGCCATTTTCAAAGACTCGTCGGCAAGATAAGATTGTGTCACTCGCTGTCTCTCTT
CATTTGTCGAAGAATGCTGAGGAATTTCGCGATGACGTCGGCGAGTATTTTGAAGAATGAGAATAATTTG
TATTTATACGAAAATCAGTTAGTGGAATTTTCTACAAAAACATGTTATCTATAGATAATTTTGTTGCAAA
ATATGTTGACTATGACAAAGATTGTATGTATATACCTTTAATGTATTCTCATTTTCTTATGTATTTATAA
TGGCAATGATGATACTGATGATATTTTAAGATGATGCCAGACCAAAAGGCTTGAATTTCTGCGTCTTTTG
CCGAACGCAGTGCATGTGCAATTGTTGTTTTTTGGAATATTCAATTTTCGGACTGTCCGCTTTGATTTCA
GTTTCTTGGCTTATTCAAAAAGCAAAGTAAAGCCAAAAAAGCGAGATGGCAATACCAAATGCGGCAAAAC
GGTAGTGGAAGGAAAGGGGTGCGGGGCAGCGGAAGGAAGGGTGGGGCGGGGCGTGGCGGGGTCTGTGGCT
GGGCGCGACGTCACCGACGTTGGAGCCACTCCTTTGACCATGTGTGCGTGTGTGTATTATTCGTGTCTCG
CCACTCGCCGGTTGTTTTTTTCTTTTTATGCTGCGCTCTCTCTAGCGCCATCTCGCTTACGCATGCTCAA
CGCACCGCATGTTGCCGTTTCCTTTTATGCGTCATTTTGGCTCGAAATAGGCAATTATTTAAACAAAGAT
TAGTCAACGAAAACGCTAAAATAAATAAGTCTACAATATGGTTACTTATTGCCATGTGTGTGCAGCCAAC
GATAGCAACAAAAGCAACAACACAGGTGGCTTTCCCTCTTTCACTTTTTGTTTGCAAGCCGCGTGCGAGC
AAGACGGCACGACCGGCAAACGCAATTACGCTGACAAAGAGCAGACGAAGTTTTGGCGAAAAACATCAAG
GCGCCTGATACGAATGCATTTGCAATAACAATTGCGATATTTAATATTGTTTATGAAGCTGTTTGACTTC
AAAACACACAAAAAAAAAAATAAAACAAATTATTTGAAAGAGAATTAGGAATCGGACGCTTATCGTTAGG
GTAACAACAAGAAATGCTTACTGAGTCACAGCCTCTGGAAAACTGCCGCAAGCCAGAGAGAGAGAGAAAA
AGAGGGAGAGCAGCTTAGACCGCATGTGCTTGTGTGTGAGGCGTCTCTCTCTTCGTCTCTGTTGCGCAAA
CGCATAGACTGCACTGAAAAAATCGATTACCTATTTTTTATGAATGAATATTTGCACTATTACTATTCAA
AACTATTAAGATAGCAATCACATTCAATAGCCAAATACTATACCACCTGAGCGATGCAACGAAATGATCA
ATTTGAGCAAAAATGCTGCATATTTAGGACGGCATCATTATAGAAATGCTTCTTGCTGTGTACTTTTCTC
TCGTCTGGCAGCTGTTTCGCCGTTATTGTTAAAACCGGCTTAAGTTAGGTGTGTTTTCTACGACTAGTGA
ATGCCCTACTAGAAGATGTGTGTTGCACAAAATGTCCCTGGAATAACCAATTTGAAGTGCAGATAGCAGT
AAACGTAAGCTAATATGAATATTATTTAACTGTAATGTTTTAATATCGCTGGACATTACTAATAAACCCA
CTATAAACACATGTACATATGTATGTTTTGGCATACAATGAGTAGTTGGGGAAAAAATGTGTAAAAGCAC
CGTGACCATCACAGCATAAAGATAACCAGCTGAAGTATCGAATATGAGTAACCCCCAAATTGAATCACAT
GCCGCAACTGATAGGACCCATGGAAGTACACTCTTCATGGCGATATACAAGACACACACAAGCACGAACA
CCCAGTTGCGGAGGAAATTCTCCGTAAATGAAAACCCAATCGGCGAACAATTCATACCCATATATGGTAA
AAGTTTTGAACGCGACTTGAGAGCGGAGAGCATTGCGGCTGATAAGGTTTTAGCGCTAAGCGGGCTTTAT
AAAACGGGCTGCGGGACCAGTTTTCATATCACTACCGTTTGAGTTCTTGTGCTGTGTGGATACTCCTCCC
GACACAAAGCCGCTCCATCAGCCAGCAGTCGTCTAATCCAGAGACCCCGGATCGGGGTACCAACATGGAC
GCACAAACACGACGACGTGAGCGTCGCGCTGAGAAACAAGCTCAATGGAAAGCTGCAAACGGTGGATCTC
CTCCACATATGGCTTACCCATACGATGTTCCAGATTACGCTCCTCCAAGCTTAATGGATGATTATTCAAT
GTGGACTGATGAGAATGATGAAGACGCGAAAAAGAAAAAATCGTTGAGAGATAAGGGATTGAGTGGATGG
GGTGATGCTGATGTATCAAACAGTAAACCAATTCGCCGTTGGATTGTGCCAGAAGGCCAAGAAGAAGACT
TTGAAACGGCAATGGAACGATGTCCAAGTCATTTGAAAAAGAAAGCATTGAATGAAGAAGCTCTTCGTCG
ACGTTTAACATCTGAAAATCCACAAATAGTGGCACAAGCTCAACAACAAGCCGAAGAAGAGGCGAATGCT
ATGATGAGGATTGGACGAAGACCCATTGTTCCCAGTGGATGGGGTGATATTCCATCTGAAATTAGTACTG
ACAAGAGTGAATTCGATCAAAGCTCGTCACGTGGTTGGGATGAAGGAAGTATAAGCGGTGGTGGAAGTTG
CGGCCGCTCGAGTCTAGAGGGCCCGCGGTTCGAAGGTAAGCCTATCCCTAACCCTCTCCTCGGTCTCGAT
TCTACGCGTACCGGTCATCATCACCATCACCATTGAGTTTAAACCCGCTGATCAGCCTCGACTGTGCCTT
CTAAGGCCTGAGCTCGCTGATCAGCCTCGATCGAGGATCCAGACATGATAAGATACATTGATGAGTTTGG
ACAAACCACAACTAGAATGCAGTGAAAAAAATGCTTTATTTGTGAAATTTGTGATGCTATTGCTTTATTT
GTAACCATTATAAGCTGCAATAAACAAGTTAACAACAACAATTGCATTCATTTTATGTTTCAGGTTCAGG
GGGAGGTGTGGGAGGTTTTTTAAAGCAAGTAAAACCTCTACAAATGTGGTATGGCTGATTATGATCAGTC
GACCGATGCCCTTGAGAGCCTTCAACCCAGTCAGCTCCTTCCGGTGGGCGCGGGGCATGACTATCGTCGC
CGCACTTATGACTGTCTTCTTTATCATGCAACTCGTAGGACAGGTGCCGGCAGCGCTCTGGGTCATTTTC
GGCGAGGACCGCTTTCGCTGGAGCGCGACGATGATCGGCCTGTCGCTTGCGGTATTCGGAATCTTGCACG
CCCTCGCTCAAGCCTTCGTCACTGGTCCCGCCACCAAACGTTTCGGCGAGAAGCAGGCCATTATCGCCGG
CATGGCGGCCGACGCGCTGGGCTACGTCTTGCTGGCGTTCGCGACGCGAGGCTGGATGGCCTTCCCCATT
ATGATTCTTCTCGCTTCCGGCGGCATCGGGATGCCCGCGTTGCAGGCCATGCTGTCCAGGCAGGTAGATG
ACGACCATCAGGGACAGCTTCAAGGCCAGCAAAAGGCCAGGAACCGTAAAAAGGCCGCGTTGCTGGCGTT
TTTCCATAGGCTCCGCCCCCCTGACGAGCATCACAAAAATCGACGCTCAAGTCAGAGGTGGCGAAACCCG
ACAGGACTATAAAGATACCAGGCGTTTCCCCCTGGAAGCTCCCTCGTGCGCTCTCCTGTTCCGACCCTGC
CGCTTACCGGATACCTGTCCGCCTTTCTCCCTTCGGGAAGCGTGGCGCTTTCTCATAGCTCACGCTGTAG
GTATCTCAGTTCGGTGTAGGTCGTTCGCTCCAAGCTGGGCTGTGTGCACGAACCCCCCGTTCAGCCCGAC
CGCTGCGCCTTATCCGGTAACTATCGTCTTGAGTCCAACCCGGTAAGACACGACTTATCGCCACTGGCAG
CAGCCACTGGTAACAGGATTAGCAGAGCGAGGTATGTAGGCGGTGCTACAGAGTTCTTGAAGTGGTGGCC
TAACTACGGCTACACTAGAAGGACAGTATTTGGTATCTGCGCTCTGCTGAAGCCAGTTACCTTCGGAAAA
AGAGTTGGTAGCTCTTGATCCGGCAAACAAACCACCGCTGGTAGCGGTGGTTTTTTTGTTTGCAAGCAGC
AGATTACGCGCAGAAAAAAAGGATCTCAAGAAGATCCTTTGATCTTTTCTACGGGGTCTGACGCTCAGTG
GAACGAAAACTCACGTTAAGGGATTTTGGTCATGAGATTATCAAAAAGGATCTTCACCTAGATCCTTTTA
AATTAAAAATGAAGTTTTAAATCAATCTAAAGTATATATGAGTAAACTTGGTCTGACAGTTACCAATGCT
TAATCAGTGAGGCACCTATCTCAGCGATCTGTCTATTTCGTTCATCCATAGTTGCCTGACTCCCCGTCGT
GTAGATAACTACGATACGGGAGGGCTTACCATCTGGCCCCAGTGCTGCAATGATACCGCGAGACCCACGC
TCACCGGCTCCAGATTTATCAGCAATAAACCAGCCAGCCGGAAGGGCCGAGCGCAGAAGTGGTCCTGCAA
CTTTATCCGCCTCCATCCAGTCTATTAATTGTTGCCGGGAAGCTAGAGTAAGTAGTTCGCCAGTTAATAG
TTTGCGCAACGTTGTTGCCATTGCTGCAGGCATCGTGGTGTCACGCTCGTCGTTTGGTATGGCTTCATTC
AGCTCCGGTTCCCAACGATCAAGGCGAGTTACATGATCCCCCATGTTGTGCAAAAAAGCGGTTAGCTCCT
TCGGTCCTCCGATCGTTGTCAGAAGTAAGTTGGCCGCAGTGTTATCACTCATGGTTATGGCAGCACTGCA
TAATTCTCTTACTGTCATGCCATCCGTAAGATGCTTTTCTGTGACTGGTGAGTACTCAACCAAGTCATTC
TGAGAATAGTGTATGCGGCGACCGAGTTGCTCTTGCCCGGCGTCAACACGGGATAATACCGCGCCACATA
GCAGAACTTTAAAAGTGCTCATCATTGGAAAACGTTCTTCGGGGCGAAAACTCTCAAGGATCTTACCGCT
GTTGAGATCCAGTTCGATGTAACCCACTCGTGCACCCAACTGATCTTCAGCATCTTTTACTTTCACCAGC
GTTTCTGGGTGAGCAAAAACAGGAAGGCAAAATGCCGCAAAAAAGGGAATAAGGGCGACACGGAAATGTT
GAATACTCATACTCTTCCTTTTTCAATATTATTGAAGCATTTATCAGGGTTATTGTCTCATGAGCGGATA
CATATTTGAATGTATTTAGAAAAATAAACAAATAGGGGTTCCGCGCACATTTCCCCGAAAAGTGCCACCT
GACGTCTAAGAAACCATTATTATCATGACATTAACCTATAAAAATAGGCGTATCACGAGGCCCTTTCGT
